Addgene plasmid #44804: pFSBC40
Depositing lab: Christopher Marx. Depositing organization: Harvard University. Publication: FREQ-Seq: a rapid, cost-effective, sequencing-based method to determine allele frequencies directly from mixed populations. Chubiz LM, Lee MC, Delaney NF, Marx CJ. PLoS One. 2012;7(10):e47959. doi: 10.1371/journal.pone.0047959. Epub 2012 Oct 31. PubMed 23118913.
Backbone
  Vector backbone: pUC19
Growth in bacteria
  Bacterial resistance: Ampicillin, 100 μg/mL
  Growth temperature: 37°C
  Growth strain: DH10B
  Copy number: High Copy
Gene/Insert
  Gene/Insert name: FREQ-Seq Barcode: CCACGA
  Species: Synthetic
  Cloning method: Unknown
  Sequencing primers: 5′ pBR322ori-F
Terms and licenses: Academic/Nonprofit Terms; Industry Terms: Not Available to Industry
Depositor comments: These plasmids are used to generate bridging primers with Illumina-compatible barcodes for allele frequency sequencing (FREQ-Seq). Similar to RNA-Seq, the FREQ-Seq method can rapidly determine allele frequencies directly from mixed populations with minimal library preparation.
How to cite: pFSBC40 was a gift from Christopher Marx (Addgene plasmid # 44804 ; http://n2t.net/addgene:44804 ; RRID:Addgene_44804)
