[The description below was written by a language model from this plasmid's Addgene catalogue record and pLannotate feature annotations shown in this document.]
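Description:
pFSBC40 is a small, high-copy bacterial plasmid built on the pUC19 backbone and belonging to the FREQ-Seq barcode series. It is maintained in E. coli through the ColE1/pMB1-type pUC origin of replication and selected with ampicillin through the β-lactamase gene (AmpR), which is driven by its native bla promoter. It has no expression cassette for any host and serves purely as a DNA template resource.

The payload is a short synthetic insert carrying one member of a set of Illumina-compatible six-nucleotide barcodes, each plasmid in the series holding a different barcode. According to the depositor, these plasmids are used to generate barcoded "bridging" primers for FREQ-Seq, a sequencing-based method that measures allele frequencies directly from mixed populations with minimal library preparation. The barcode lets many samples be pooled and later distinguished in a single sequencing run.

The automated feature table covers the full 2,406 nt depositor sequence, but it annotates only backbone elements: the AmpR promoter and coding sequence, the origin, and brief fragments matching lacI, lacZα, the pBR322 bom region and rop. These fragments are too short to be functional and are probably remnants of the parental vector, with most of the lacZα/polylinker region apparently removed or replaced. The barcode insert and any adapter sequences flanking it are not annotated, so their exact position and composition cannot be read from the table. The cloning method is likewise not recorded.
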