Features (pLannotate 1.2.2; 7 found; start..end, strand, type, name):
      1..93      +  CDS            lacI (fragment): lac repressor; lacI; The lac repressor binds to the lac operator to inhibit transcription in E. coli. This inhibition can be relieved by adding lactose or isopropyl-β-D-thiogalactopyranoside (IPTG).
    173..189     -  CDS            lacZα (fragment): LacZα fragment of β-galactosidase; lacZ fragment
    189..268     -  misc_feature   bom (fragment): basis of mobility region from pBR322
    370..405     -  CDS            rop (fragment): Rop protein, which maintains plasmids at low copy number; rop
    500..604     +  promoter       AmpR promoter: bla
    605..1465    +  CDS            AmpR: β-lactamase; bla; confers resistance to ampicillin, carbenicillin, and related antibiotics
   1636..2224    +  rep_origin     ori: high-copy-number ColE1/pMB1/pBR322/pUC origin of replication
>Addgene plasmid #44804 | pFSBC40 | depositor full sequence | sequence record 61412 | pFSBC40 sequence 2406 bps
GCGCCCAATACGCAAACCGCCTCTCCCCGCGCGTTGGCCGATTCATTAATGCAGCTGGCACGACAGGTTT
CCCGACTGGAAAGCGGGCAGTGAGCGCAACGCAATTAAAATGATACGGCGACCACCGAGATCTACACTCT
TTCCCTACACGACGCTCTTCCGATCTCCACGAGTAAAACGACGGCCAGTTACGCATCTGTGCGGTATTTC
ACACCGCATATGGTGCACTCTCAGTACAATCTGCTCTGATGCCGCATAGTTAAGCCAGCCCCGACACCCG
CCAACACCCGCTGACGCGCCCTGACGGGCTTGTCTGCTCCCGGCATCCGCTTACAGACAAGCTGTGACCG
TCTCCGGGAGCTGCATGTGTCAGAGGTTTTCACCGTCATCACCGAAACGCGCGAGACGAAAGGGCCTCGT
GATACGCCTATTTTTATAGGTTAATGTCATGATAATAATGGTTTCTTAGACGTCAGGTGGCACTTTTCGG
GGAAATGTGCGCGGAACCCCTATTTGTTTATTTTTCTAAATACATTCAAATATGTATCCGCTCATGAGAC
AATAACCCTGATAAATGCTTCAATAATATTGAAAAAGGAAGAGTATGAGTATTCAACATTTCCGTGTCGC
CCTTATTCCCTTTTTTGCGGCATTTTGCCTTCCTGTTTTTGCTCACCCAGAAACGCTGGTGAAAGTAAAA
GATGCTGAAGATCAGTTGGGTGCACGAGTGGGTTACATCGAACTGGATCTCAACAGCGGTAAGATCCTTG
AGAGTTTTCGCCCCGAAGAACGTTTTCCAATGATGAGCACTTTTAAAGTTCTGCTATGTGGCGCGGTATT
ATCCCGTATTGACGCCGGGCAAGAGCAACTCGGTCGCCGCATACACTATTCTCAGAATGACTTGGTTGAG
TACTCACCAGTCACAGAAAAGCATCTTACGGATGGCATGACAGTAAGAGAATTATGCAGTGCTGCCATAA
CCATGAGTGATAACACTGCGGCCAACTTACTTCTGACAACGATCGGAGGACCGAAGGAGCTAACCGCTTT
TTTGCACAACATGGGGGATCATGTAACTCGCCTTGATCGTTGGGAACCGGAGCTGAATGAAGCCATACCA
AACGACGAGCGTGACACCACGATGCCTGTAGCAATGGCAACAACGTTGCGCAAACTATTAACTGGCGAAC
TACTTACTCTAGCTTCCCGGCAACAATTAATAGACTGGATGGAGGCGGATAAAGTTGCAGGACCACTTCT
GCGCTCGGCCCTTCCGGCTGGCTGGTTTATTGCTGATAAATCTGGAGCCGGTGAGCGTGGGTCTCGCGGT
ATCATTGCAGCACTGGGGCCAGATGGTAAGCCCTCCCGTATCGTAGTTATCTACACGACGGGGAGTCAGG
CAACTATGGATGAACGAAATAGACAGATCGCTGAGATAGGTGCCTCACTGATTAAGCATTGGTAACTGTC
AGACCAAGTTTACTCATATATACTTTAGATTGATTTAAAACTTCATTTTTAATTTAAAAGGATCTAGGTG
AAGATCCTTTTTGATAATCTCATGACCAAAATCCCTTAACGTGAGTTTTCGTTCCACTGAGCGTCAGACC
CCGTAGAAAAGATCAAAGGATCTTCTTGAGATCCTTTTTTTCTGCGCGTAATCTGCTGCTTGCAAACAAA
AAAACCACCGCTACCAGCGGTGGTTTGTTTGCCGGATCAAGAGCTACCAACTCTTTTTCCGAAGGTAACT
GGCTTCAGCAGAGCGCAGATACCAAATACTGTTCTTCTAGTGTAGCCGTAGTTAGGCCACCACTTCAAGA
ACTCTGTAGCACCGCCTACATACCTCGCTCTGCTAATCCTGTTACCAGTGGCTGCTGCCAGTGGCGATAA
GTCGTGTCTTACCGGGTTGGACTCAAGACGATAGTTACCGGATAAGGCGCAGCGGTCGGGCTGAACGGGG
GGTTCGTGCACACAGCCCAGCTTGGAGCGAACGACCTACACCGAACTGAGATACCTACAGCGTGAGCTAT
GAGAAAGCGCCACGCTTCCCGAAGGGAGAAAGGCGGACAGGTATCCGGTAAGCGGCAGGGTCGGAACAGG
AGAGCGCACGAGGGAGCTTCCAGGGGGAAACGCCTGGTATCTTTATAGTCCTGTCGGGTTTCGCCACCTC
TGACTTGAGCGTCGATTTTTGTGATGCTCGTCAGGGGGGCGGAGCCTATGGAAAAACGCCAGCAACGCGG
CCTTTTTACGGTTCCTGGCCTTTTGCTGGCCTTTTGCTCACATGTTCTTTCCTGCGTTATCCCCTGATTC
TGTGGATAACCGTATTACCGCCTTTGAGTGAGCTGATACCGCTCGCCGCAGCCGAACGACCGAGCGCAGC
GAGTCAGTGAGCGAGGAAGCGGAAGA
