>Addgene plasmid #44804 | pFSBC40 | addgene partial sequence | sequence record 63046 | pBR322ori-F 5'-GGGAAACGCCTGGTATCTTT-3'
ATTTTTGTGATGCTCGTCAGGGGGGCGGAGCCTATGGAAAAACGCCAGCAACGCGGCCTTTTTACGGTTC
CTGGCCTTTTGCTGGCCTTTTGCTCACATGTTCTTTCCTGCGTTATCCCCTGATTCTGTGGATAACCGTA
TTACCGCCTTTGAGTGAGCTGATACCGCTCGCCGCAGCCGAACGACCGAGCGCAGCGAGTCAGTGAGCGA
GGAAGCGGAAGAGCGCCCAATACGCAAACCGCCTCTCCCCGCGCGTTGGCCGATTCATTAATGCAGCTGG
CACGACAGGTTTCCCGACTGGAAAGCGGGCAGTGAGCGCAACGCAATTAAAATGATACGGCGACCACCGA
GATCTACACTCTTTCCCTACACGACGCTCTTCCGATCTCCACGAGTAAAACGACGGCCAGTTACGCATCT
GTGCGGTATTTCACACCGCATATGGTGCACTCTCAGTACAATCTGCTCTGATGCCGCATAGTTAAGCCAG
CCCCGACACCCGCCAACACCCGCTGACGCGCCCTGACGGGCTTGTCTGCTCCCGGCATCCGCTTACAGAC
AAGCTGTGACCGTCTCCGGGAGCTGCATGTGTCAGAGGTTTTCACCGTCATCACCGAAACGCGCGAGACG
AAAGGGCCTCGTGATACGCCTATTTTTATAGGTTAATGTCATGATAATAATGGTTTCTTAGACGTCAGGT
GGCACTTTTCGGGGAAATGTGCGCGGAACCCCTATTTGTTTATTTTTCTAAATACATTCAAATATGTATC
CGCTCATGAGACAATAACCCTGATAAATGCTTCAATAATATTGAAA
